Addgene plasmid #111061: pCMV-nLight3.1
Purpose: Expresses nLight3.1 in mammalian cells
Depositing lab: Lin Tian. Depositing organization: University of California, Davis. Publication: Ultrafast neuronal imaging of dopamine dynamics with designed genetically encoded sensors. Patriarchi T, Cho JR, Merten K, Howe MW, Marley A, Xiong WH, Folk RW, Broussard GJ, Liang R, Jang MJ, Zhong H, Dombeck D, von Zastrow M, Nimmerjahn A, Gradinaru V, Williams JT, Tian L. Science. 2018 Jun 29;360(6396). pii: science.aat4422. doi: 10.1126/science.aat4422. Epub 2018 May 31. PubMed 29853555.
Backbone
  Vector backbone: pEGFP_N1
  Backbone size w/o insert (bp): 3983
  Total vector size (bp): 5735
  Vector type: Mammalian Expression
Growth in bacteria
  Bacterial resistance: Kanamycin, 50 μg/mL
  Growth temperature: 37°C
  Growth strain: DH5alpha
  Copy number: High Copy
Gene/Insert
  Gene/Insert name: nLight3.1
  Species: Synthetic
  Insert size (bp): 1752
  GenBank ID: MH244557
  Tag / fusion protein: Flag tag (N terminal on insert)
  Cloning method: Restriction Enzyme; 5′ cloning site HindIII (not destroyed); 3′ cloning site NotI (not destroyed)
  Sequencing primers: 5′ gtggatagcggtttgactcacgggg; 3′ ggtgtgggaggttttttaaagcaagtaaaacc
Terms and licenses: Academic/Nonprofit Terms; Industry Terms: Not Available to Industry
How to cite: pCMV-nLight3.1 was a gift from Lin Tian (Addgene plasmid # 111061 ; http://n2t.net/addgene:111061 ; RRID:Addgene_111061)
