[The description below was written by a language model from this plasmid's Addgene catalogue record and pLannotate feature annotations shown in this document.]
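Description:
pCMV-nLight3.1 is a mammalian expression plasmid built on the pEGFP-N1 backbone, about 5.7 kb in total, that expresses the synthetic, genetically encoded fluorescent sensor nLight3.1. It is maintained at high copy in E. coli through a ColE1/pUC-type origin and selected with kanamycin. The NeoR/KanR aminoglycoside phosphotransferase gene sits downstream of both a bacterial (bla) promoter and the SV40 enhancer/early promoter and ends in an HSV TK polyadenylation signal. The same marker can therefore confer G418 resistance in mammalian cells. An f1 origin is also present. The short ble, bGH poly(A) and large T antigen fragments called by the annotation tool look like incidental backbone matches rather than functional parts.

The roughly 1.75 kb insert was cloned between HindIII and NotI. It is driven by the human CMV immediate-early enhancer and promoter, which span the numbering origin of the circular map, and is terminated by the SV40 poly(A) signal. The open reading frame begins with an N-terminal FLAG epitope. This is followed by a large segment matching the human alpha-2A adrenergic receptor (ADRA2A), a GFP-derived module annotated as cEGFP, and then a shorter C-terminal receptor segment. The tool labels that last segment as a DRD3 fragment, which may simply reflect homology among aminergic GPCRs. This layout, with a fluorescent protein embedded within a G protein-coupled receptor scaffold, matches the sensor design of the associated publication on dopamine imaging, in which ligand binding to the receptor is reported as a fluorescence change. The adrenergic scaffold suggests sensitivity to norepinephrine-type catecholamines, but the record does not state the ligand specificity. The stated use is expression of nLight3.1 in mammalian cells.
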