Features (pLannotate 1.2.2; 17 found; start..end, strand, type, name):
      1..204     +  promoter       CMV promoter: human cytomegalovirus (CMV) immediate early promoter
    227..263     +  misc_feature   MCS (fragment): multiple cloning site
    332..352     +  CDS            3xFLAG (fragment): three tandem FLAG® epitope tags
    356..1030    +  CDS            ADRA2A (fragment): ADA2A_HUMAN - Also known as ADRA2R, ADRAR. Experimental evidence at protein level: Swiss-Prot protein existence level 1. Alpha-2 adrenergic receptors mediate the catecholamine- induced inhibition of adenylate cyclase through the action of G proteins. The rank order of potency for agonists of this receptor is oxymetazoline > clonidine > epinephrine > norepinephrine > phenylephrine > dopamine > p-synephrine > p-tyramine > serotonin = p- octopamine. For antagonists, the rank order is yohimbine > phentolamine = mianserine > chlorpromazine = spiperone = prazosin > propanolol > alprenolol = pindolol
   1034..1768    +  CDS            cEGFP: cEGFP is a basic (constitutively fluorescent) green fluorescent protein published in 2008, derived from Aequorea victoria.
   1781..2005    +  CDS            DRD3 (fragment): DRD3_HUMAN - Experimental evidence at protein level: Swiss-Prot protein existence level 1. Dopamine receptor whose activity is mediated by G proteins which inhibit adenylyl cyclase. Promotes cell proliferation. From Homo sapiens (Human).
   2057..2140    +  CDS            large T antigen (fragment): large T antigen from SV40 (simian virus 40)
   2163..2284    +  polyA_signal   SV40 poly(A) signal: SV40 polyadenylation signal
   2318..2746    -  rep_origin     f1 ori (sequence partly withheld): f1 bacteriophage origin of replication; arrow indicates direction of (+) strand synthesis
   2773..2877    +  promoter       AmpR promoter: bla
   2879..3236    +  promoter       SV40 promoter: SV40 enhancer and early promoter
   3271..4065    +  CDS            NeoR/KanR: aminoglycoside phosphotransferase from Tn5; aph(3')-II (or nptII); confers resistance to neomycin, kanamycin, and G418 (Geneticin®)
   4086..4238    +  CDS            ble (fragment): BLE_KLEPN - Experimental evidence at protein level: Swiss-Prot protein existence level 1. Binding protein with a strong affinity to the bleomycin family of antibiotics. Binds to CL990; an antimitotic-antibiotic compound. From Klebsiella pneumoniae.
   4297..4344    +  polyA_signal   HSV TK poly(A) signal: herpes simplex virus thymidine kinase polyadenylation signal (Cole and Stacy, 1985)
   4435..4451    -  polyA_signal   bGH poly(A) signal (fragment): bovine growth hormone polyadenylation signal
   4673..5261    +  rep_origin     ori: high-copy-number ColE1/pMB1/pBR322/pUC origin of replication
   5436..5739    +  enhancer       CMV enhancer: human cytomegalovirus immediate early enhancer
>Addgene plasmid #111061 | pCMV-nLight3.1 | addgene full sequence | sequence record 215118 | Addgene NGS Result
GTGATGCGGTTTTGGCAGTACATCAATGGGCGTGGATAGCGGTTTGACTCACGGGGATTTCCAAGTCTCC
ACCCCATTGACGTCAATGGGAGTTTGTTTTGGCACCAAAATCAACGGGACTTTCCAAAATGTCGTAACAA
CTCCGCCCCATTGACGCAAATGGGCGGTAGGCGTGTACGGTGGGAGGTCTATATAAGCAGAGCTGGTTTA
GTGAACCGTCAGATCCGCTAGCGCTACCGGACTCAGATCTCGAGCTCAAGCTTGGATCCGGTACCTGCGC
GCCATGAAGACGATCATCGCCCTGAGCTACATCTTCTGCCTGGTGTTCGCCGACTACAAGGACGATGATG
ACGCCATGGGCTCCCTCCAGCCGGACGCAGGCAATGCGTCATGGAATGGGACAGAAGCCCCTGGCGGAGG
CGCAAGGGCAACGCCATATAGTCTTCAAGTAACCCTGACTCTTGTCTGCCTCGCAGGTCTCCTGATGCTC
CTGACGGTCTTTGGCAATGTGCTTGTGATAATAGCTGTATTTACATCCAGGGCACTCAAGGCGCCACAAA
ACTTGTTTTTGGTTTCACTGGCGTCCGCCGACATTCTTGTGGCTACGCTCGTCATCCCCTTCTCACTCGC
TAATGAAGTGATGGGTTATTGGTACTTTGGCAAGGCGTGGTGTGAGATATATCTTGCACTCGATGTCTTG
TTCTGCACGAGCAGTATAGTTCATCTCTGCGCTATCTCATTGGATAGATATTGGTCAATAACGCAAGCTA
TTGAGTATAACCTGAAGAGAACCCCTAGACGGATCAAGGCCATTATTATTACCGTTTGGGTCATATCAGC
GGTCATCTCATTCCCTCCCTTGATAAGCATTGAGAAAAAAGGTGGAGGCGGAGGACCGCAACCTGCTGAG
CCCAGATGTGAGATAAACGACCAAAAATGGTACGTTATATCAAGTTGTATCGGGTCATTCTTTGCGCCAT
GCTTGATTATGATTCTGGTATATGTTAGAATCTATCAGATAGCGAAACGGCTGAGCTCACTCATTAACGT
CTATATCAAGGCCGACAAGCAGAAGAACGGCATCAAGGCGAACTTCAAGATCCGCCACAACATCGAGGAC
GGCGGCGTGCAGCTCGCCTACCACTACCAGCAGAACACCCCCATCGGCGACGGCCCCGTGCTGCTGCCCG
ACAACCACTACCTGAGCGTGCAGTCCAAACTTTCGAAAGACCCCAACGAGAAGCGCGATCACATGGTCCT
GCTGGAGTTCGTGACCGCCGCCGGGATCACTCTCGGCATGGACGAGCTGTATAAGGGCGGTACTGGAGGG
AGCATGGTGAGCAAGGGCGAGGAGCTGTTCACCGGGGTGGTGCCCATCCTGGTCGAGCTGGACGGCGACG
TAAACGGCCACAAGTTCAGCGTGTCCGGCGAGGGTGAGGGCGATGCCACCTACGGCAAGCTGACCCTGAA
GTTCATCTGCACCACCGGCAAGCTGCCCGTGCCCTGGCCCACCCTCGTGACCACCCTGACCTACGGCGTG
CAGTGCTTCAGCCGCTACCCCGACCACATGAAGCAGCACGACTTCTTCAAGTCCGCCATGCCCGAAGGCT
ACATCCAGGAGCGCACCATCTTCTTCAAGGACGACGGCAACTACAAGACCCGCGCCGAGGTGAAGTTCGA
GGGCGACACCCTGGTGAACCGCATCGAGCTGAAGGGCATCGACTTCAAGGAGGACGGCAACATCCTGGGG
CACAAGCTGGAGTACAACAATCATGACCAACTGAGGGAGAAACGATTTACGTTCGTTCTCGCCGTAGTCA
TCGGTGTTTTCGTAGTTTGCTGGTTCCCTTTCTTTTTTACATACACATTGACTGCCGTCGGCTGTTCTGT
ACCCCGAACACTTTTTAAATTTTTTTTCTGGTTCGGGTACTGCAACTCTAGCCTTAATCCGGTGATATAC
ACAATTTTTAATCATGATTTTCGGCGGGCTTTTAAGAAAATTCTCTGTCGGGGGGACCGAAAACGCATAG
TGTAGTGTACAGCGGCCGCGACTCTAGATCATAATCAGCCATACCACATTTGTAGAGGTTTTACTTGCTT
TAAAAAACCTCCCACACCTCCCCCTGAACCTGAAACATAAAATGAATGCAATTGTTGTTGTTAACTTGTT
TATTGCAGCTTATAATGGTTACAAATAAAGCAATAGCATCACAAATTTCACAAATAAAGCATTTTTTTCA
CTGCATTCTAGTTGTGGTTTGTCCAAACTCATCAATGTATCTTAAGGCGTAAATTGTAAGCGTTAATATT
TTGTTAAAATTCGCGTTAAATTTTTGTTAAATCAGCTCATTTTTTAACCAATAGGCCGAAATCGGCAAAA
TCCCTTATAAATCAAAAGAATAGACCGAGATAGGGT
[37 nt withheld, positions 2417-2453]
AAAGAACGTGGACTCCAACGTCAAAGG
[49 nt withheld, positions 2481-2529]
T
[91 nt withheld, positions 2531-2621]
G
[124 nt withheld, positions 2623-2746]
CAGGTGGCACTTTTCGGGGAAATGTGCGCGGAACCCCTATTTGTTTATTTTTCTAAATACATTCAAATAT
GTATCCGCTCATGAGACAATAACCCTGATAAATGCTTCAATAATATTGAAAAAGGAAGAGTCCTGAGGCG
GAAAGAACCAGCTGTGGAATGTGTGTCAGTTAGGGTGTGGAAAGTCCCCAGGCTCCCCAGCAGGCAGAAG
TATGCAAAGCATGCATCTCAATTAGTCAGCAACCAGGTGTGGAAAGTCCCCAGGCTCCCCAGCAGGCAGA
AGTATGCAAAGCATGCATCTCAATTAGTCAGCAACCATAGTCCCGCCCCTAACTCCGCCCATCCCGCCCC
TAACTCCGCCCAGTTCCGCCCATTCTCCGCCCCATGGCTGACTAATTTTTTTTATTTATGCAGAGGCCGA
GGCCGCCTCGGCCTCTGAGCTATTCCAGAAGTAGTGAGGAGGCTTTTTTGGAGGCCTAGGCTTTTGCAAA
GATCGATCAAGAGACAGGATGAGGATCGTTTCGCATGATTGAACAAGATGGATTGCACGCAGGTTCTCCG
GCCGCTTGGGTGGAGAGGCTATTCGGCTATGACTGGGCACAACAGACAATCGGCTGCTCTGATGCCGCCG
TGTTCCGGCTGTCAGCGCAGGGGCGCCCGGTTCTTTTTGTCAAGACCGACCTGTCCGGTGCCCTGAATGA
ACTGCAAGACGAGGCAGCGCGGCTATCGTGGCTGGCCACGACGGGCGTTCCTTGCGCAGCTGTGCTCGAC
GTTGTCACTGAAGCGGGAAGGGACTGGCTGCTATTGGGCGAAGTGCCGGGGCAGGATCTCCTGTCATCTC
ACCTTGCTCCTGCCGAGAAAGTATCCATCATGGCTGATGCAATGCGGCGGCTGCATACGCTTGATCCGGC
TACCTGCCCATTCGACCACCAAGCGAAACATCGCATCGAGCGAGCACGTACTCGGATGGAAGCCGGTCTT
GTCGATCAGGATGATCTGGACGAAGAGCATCAGGGGCTCGCGCCAGCCGAACTGTTCGCCAGGCTCAAGG
CGAGCATGCCCGACGGCGAGGATCTCGTCGTGACCCATGGCGATGCCTGCTTGCCGAATATCATGGTGGA
AAATGGCCGCTTTTCTGGATTCATCGACTGTGGCCGGCTGGGTGTGGCGGACCGCTATCAGGACATAGCG
TTGGCTACCCGTGATATTGCTGAAGAGCTTGGCGGCGAATGGGCTGACCGCTTCCTCGTGCTTTACGGTA
TCGCCGCTCCCGATTCGCAGCGCATCGCCTTCTATCGCCTTCTTGACGAGTTCTTCTGAGCGGGACTCTG
GGGTTCGAAATGACCGACCAAGCGACGCCCAACCTGCCATCACGAGATTTCGATTCCACCGCCGCCTTCT
ATGAAAGGTTGGGCTTCGGAATCGTTTTCCGGGACGCCGGCTGGATGATCCTCCAGCGCGGGGATCTCAT
GCTGGAGTTCTTCGCCCACCCTAGGGGGAGGCTAACTGAAACACGGAAGGAGACAATACCGGAAGGAACC
CGCGCTATGACGGCAATAAAAAGACAGAATAAAACGCACGGTGTTGGGTCGTTTGTTCATAAACGCGGGG
TTCGGTCCCAGGGCTGGCACTCTGTCGATACCCCACCGAGACCCCATTGGGGCCAATACGCCCGCGTTTC
TTCCTTTTCCCCACCCCACCCCCCAAGTTCGGGTGAAGGCCCAGGGCTCGCAGCCAACGTCGGGGCGGCA
GGCCCTGCCATAGCCTCAGGTTACTCATATATACTTTAGATTGATTTAAAACTTCATTTTTAATTTAAAA
GGATCTAGGTGAAGATCCTTTTTGATAATCTCATGACCAAAATCCCTTAACGTGAGTTTTCGTTCCACTG
AGCGTCAGACCCCGTAGAAAAGATCAAAGGATCTTCTTGAGATCCTTTTTTTCTGCGCGTAATCTGCTGC
TTGCAAACAAAAAAACCACCGCTACCAGCGGTGGTTTGTTTGCCGGATCAAGAGCTACCAACTCTTTTTC
CGAAGGTAACTGGCTTCAGCAGAGCGCAGATACCAAATACTGTTCTTCTAGTGTAGCCGTAGTTAGGCCA
CCACTTCAAGAACTCTGTAGCACCGCCTACATACCTCGCTCTGCTAATCCTGTTACCAGTGGCTGCTGCC
AGTGGCGATAAGTCGTGTCTTACCGGGTTGGACTCAAGACGATAGTTACCGGATAAGGCGCAGCGGTCGG
GCTGAACGGGGGGTTCGTGCACACAGCCCAGCTTGGAGCGAACGACCTACACCGAACTGAGATACCTACA
GCGTGAGCTATGAGAAAGCGCCACGCTTCCCGAAGGGAGAAAGGCGGACAGGTATCCGGTAAGCGGCAGG
GTCGGAACAGGAGAGCGCACGAGGGAGCTTCCAGGGGGAAACGCCTGGTATCTTTATAGTCCTGTCGGGT
TTCGCCACCTCTGACTTGAGCGTCGATTTTTGTGATGCTCGTCAGGGGGGCGGAGCCTATGGAAAAACGC
CAGCAACGCGGCCTTTTTACGGTTCCTGGCCTTTTGCTGGCCTTTTGCTCACATGTTCTTTCCTGCGTTA
TCCCCTGATTCTGTGGATAACCGTATTACCGCCATGCATTAGTTATTAATAGTAATCAATTACGGGGTCA
TTAGTTCATAGCCCATATATGGAGTTCCGCGTTACATAACTTACGGTAAATGGCCCGCCTGGCTGACCGC
CCAACGACCCCCGCCCATTGACGTCAATAATGACGTATGTTCCCATAGTAACGCCAATAGGGACTTTCCA
TTGACGTCAATGGGTGGAGTATTTACGGTAAACTGCCCACTTGGCAGTACATCAAGTGTATCATATGCCA
AGTACGCCCCCTATTGACGTCAATGACGGTAAATGGCCCGCCTGGCATTATGCCCAGTACATGACCTTAT
GGGACTTTCCTACTTGGCAGTACATCTACGTATTAGTCATCGCTATTACCATG
